Addgene plasmid #63745: pDONR221 Fpr3
Purpose: yeast ORF Fpr3 in the Gateway entry vector pDONR221
Depositing lab: Susan Baserga. Depositing organization: Yale University. Publication: A protein interaction map of the LSU processome. McCann KL, Charette JM, Vincent NG, Baserga SJ. Genes Dev. 2015 Apr 15;29(8):862-75. doi: 10.1101/gad.256370.114. Epub 2015 Apr 15. PubMed 25877921.
Backbone
  Vector backbone: pDONR221
  Backbone manufacturer: Invitrogen
  Backbone size w/o insert (bp): 4762
  Total vector size (bp): 3768
  Vector type: Gateway Donor vector
Growth in bacteria
  Bacterial resistance: Kanamycin, 50 μg/mL
  Growth temperature: 37°C
  Growth strain: DH5alpha
  Copy number: Unknown
Gene/Insert
  Gene/Insert name: Fpr3 (alt names: NPI46; YML074C)
  Species: S. cerevisiae (budding yeast)
  Insert size (bp): 1233
  Cloning method: Gateway Cloning
  Sequencing primers: 5′ M13F; 3′ M13R
Terms and licenses: Academic/Nonprofit Terms; Industry Terms: Not Available to Industry
How to cite: pDONR221 Fpr3 was a gift from Susan Baserga (Addgene plasmid # 63745 ; http://n2t.net/addgene:63745 ; RRID:Addgene_63745)
