[The description below was written by a language model from this plasmid's Addgene catalogue record and pLannotate feature annotations shown in this document.]
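Description:
pDONR221 Fpr3 is a Gateway entry clone carrying the Saccharomyces cerevisiae FPR3 open reading frame (also called NPI46, systematic name YML074C) in the Invitrogen pDONR221 backbone. It is a small bacterial plasmid of about 3.8 kb, propagated in E. coli from a high-copy ColE1/pUC-type origin and selected with kanamycin through an aminoglycoside phosphotransferase (KanR) gene. The finished plasmid is smaller than the empty donor vector. This is expected, because the BP recombination that creates an entry clone swaps the donor's larger counter-selection cassette for the insert.

The 1,233 bp FPR3 coding sequence lies between attL1 and attL2, the recombination sites used in the Gateway LR reaction, so the ORF can be moved directionally into any attR-containing destination vector for expression or tagging. FPR3 encodes an FK506- and rapamycin-binding peptidyl-prolyl isomerase that binds nuclear localization sequences and may take part in the folding or assembly of ribosomal proteins. The entry clone has no yeast promoter, yeast marker or yeast origin, and no epitope tags are annotated, so it serves as a shuttle for the ORF rather than as an expression construct. The rrnB T1 and T2 terminators upstream of attL1 shield the insert from read-through transcription in bacteria. A T7 promoter sits just beyond attL2, pointing back toward the insert, and short lacI and lacZα fragments are backbone remnants. M13 forward and reverse primer sites flank the cassette for sequence verification. The plasmid was deposited with a study mapping protein interactions within the yeast large-subunit ribosomal processome, which suggests it was a source clone for building interaction-assay constructs, though the record does not name the destination vectors used.
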