Features (pLannotate 1.2.2; 10 found; start..end, strand, type, name):
    121..213     +  CDS            lacI (fragment): lac repressor; lacI; The lac repressor binds to the lac operator to inhibit transcription in E. coli. This inhibition can be relieved by adding lactose or isopropyl-β-D-thiogalactopyranoside (IPTG).
    268..295     -  terminator     rrnB T2 terminator: transcription terminator T2 from the E. coli rrnB gene
    427..470     +  terminator     rrnB T1 terminator: Escherichia coli rrnB; transcription terminator T1 from the E. coli rrnB gene
    517..553     -  CDS            lacZα (fragment): LacZα fragment of β-galactosidase; lacZ fragment
    569..668     +  protein_bind   attL1: mutant version of attL; recombination site for the Gateway® LR reaction LR Clonase™
    674..1906    +  CDS            FPR3: FKBP3_YEAST - Also known as NPI46. Experimental evidence at protein level: Swiss-Prot protein existence level 1. PPIases accelerate the folding of proteins. FK506- and rapamycin-binding protein. Specifically binds nuclear localization sequences. May be involved in the assembly or folding of ribosomal proteins. From Saccharomyces cerevisiae (strain ATCC 204508 / S288c) (Baker's yeast).
   1908..2007    -  protein_bind   attL2: mutant version of attL; recombination site for the Gateway® LR reaction LR Clonase™
   2025..2043    -  promoter       T7 promoter: promoter for bacteriophage T7 RNA polymerase
   2177..2986    +  CDS            KanR: aminoglycoside phosphotransferase; aph(3')-Ia; confers resistance to kanamycin in bacteria or G418 (Geneticin®) in eukaryotes
   3133..3721    +  rep_origin     ori: high-copy-number ColE1/pMB1/pBR322/pUC origin of replication
>Addgene plasmid #63745 | pDONR221 Fpr3 | depositor full sequence | sequence record 111401 | new full plasmid sequence
CTTTCCTGCGTTATCCCCTGATTCTGTGGATAACCGTATTACCGCCTTTGAGTGAGCTGATACCGCTCGC
CGCAGCCGAACGACCGAGCGCAGCGAGTCAGTGAGCGAGGAAGCGGAAGAGCGCCCAATACGCAAACCGC
CTCTCCCCGCGCGTTGGCCGATTCATTAATGCAGCTGGCACGACAGGTTTCCCGACTGGAAAGCGGGCAG
TGAGCGCAACGCAATTAATACGCGTACCGCTAGCCAGGAAGAGTTTGTAGAAACGCAAAAAGGCCATCCG
TCAGGATGGCCTTCTGCTTAGTTTGATGCCTGGCAGTTTATGGCGGGCGTCCTGCCCGCCACCCTCCGGG
CCGTTGCTTCACAACGTTCAAATCCGCTCCCGGCGGATTTGTCCTACTCAGGAGAGCGTTCACCGACAAA
CAACAGATAAAACGAAAGGCCCAGTCTTCCGACTGAGCCTTTCGTTTTATTTGATGCCTGGCAGTTCCCT
ACTCTCGCGTTAACGCTAGCATGGATGTTTTCCCAGTCACGACGTTGTAAAACGACGGCCAGTCTTAAGC
TCGGGCCCCAAATAATGATTTTATTTTGACTGATAGTGACCTGTTCGTTGCAACAAATTGATGAGCAATG
CTTTTTTATAATGCCAACTTTGTACAAAAAAGCAGGCTACAAAATGTCTGATTTGTTACCACTAGCTACC
TACAGTTTGAATGTTGAACCTTATACCCCGGTTCCAGCAATCGACGTCACGATGCCCATCACCGTTCGTA
TTACTATGGCTGCTTTGAACCCGGAAGCCATCGATGAAGAGAACAAACCATCGACTTTAAGAATTATCAA
AAGAAACCCGGACTTTGAAGATGATGATTTTTTAGGTGGTGATTTTGATGAAGACGAAATAGACGAAGAA
TCCTCTGAGGAAGAAGAAGAGGAAAAAACCCAAAAGAAAAAGAAGAGTAAAGGCAAGAAGGCTGAAAGTG
AAAGTGAGGATGATGAAGAAGACGATGACGAGGACGATGAGTTCCAAGAATCCGTCCTTTTGACTTTATC
TCCGGAAGCCCAATACCAACAATCTTTGGACTTGACCATTACTCCAGAAGAAGAAGTCCAATTCATTGTC
ACTGGTTCTTACGCTATCTCCTTGAGCGGTAACTATGTTAAGCATCCATTTGATACTCCAATGGGAGTCG
AAGGTGAAGACGAAGATGAAGACGCTGACATCTATGACAGTGAAGACTACGACTTGACCCCAGATGAGGA
TGAAATTATTGGCGACGACATGGACGACTTGGATGACGAAGAGGAAGAAGAAGTTCGTATTGAAGAAGTC
CAAGAAGAAGATGAAGAAGATAATGATGGAGAAGAAGAACAAGAAGAAGAAGAAGAAGAAGAACAAAAAG
AAGAAGTTAAGCCAGAACCTAAGAAAAGCAAAAAGGAAAAAAAGAGAAAGCACGAAGAGAAAGAAGAAGA
AAAGAAAGCTAAAAAAGTAAAGAAGGTCGAATTCAAGAAGGACTTAGAGGAGGGTCCAACAAAACCCAAA
AGCAAAAAGGAACAAGATAAGCATAAACCAAAGAGTAAGGTTTTGGAAGGCGGCATAGTAATCGAAGACC
GTACTATCGGTGATGGCCCACAGGCTAAGAGAGGTGCCAGAGTAGGCATGAGGTACATTGGTAAGTTAAA
GAACGGTAAAGTTTTCGACAAGAACACCAGCGGTAAACCATTTGCATTCAAACTTGGCCGTGGTGAAGTT
ATCAAAGGCTGGGACATTGGTGTTGCCGGTATGTCTGTTGGTGGCGAACGTAGAATCATCATTCCAGCAC
CATATGCCTACGGGAAGCAAGCTCTGCCAGGTATTCCTGCCAATTCCGAACTGACATTCGACGTTAAATT
GGTTTCTATGAAAAACAACCCAGCTTTCTTGTACAAAGTTGGCATTATAAGAAAGCATTGCTTATCAATT
TGTTGCAACGAACAGGTCACTATCAGTCAAAATAAAATCATTATTTGCCATCCAGCTGATATCCCCTATA
GTGAGTCGTATTACATGGTCATAGCTGTTTCCTGGCAGCTCTGGCCCGTGTCTCAAAATCTCTGATGTTA
CATTGCACAAGATAAAATAATATCATCATGAACAATAAAACTGTCTGCTTACATAAACAGTAATACAAGG
GGTGTTATGAGCCATATTCAACGGGAAACGTCGAGGCCGCGATTAAATTCCAACATGGATGCTGATTTAT
ATGGGTATAAATGGGCTCGCGATAATGTCGGGCAATCAGGTGCGACAATCTATCGCTTGTATGGGAAGCC
CGATGCGCCAGAGTTGTTTCTGAAACATGGCAAAGGTAGCGTTGCCAATGATGTTACAGATGAGATGGTC
AGACTAAACTGGCTGACGGAATTTATGCCTCTTCCGACCATCAAGCATTTTATCCGTACTCCTGATGATG
CATGGTTACTCACCACTGCGATCCCCGGAAAAACAGCATTCCAGGTATTAGAAGAATATCCTGATTCAGG
TGAAAATATTGTTGATGCGCTGGCAGTGTTCCTGCGCCGGTTGCATTCGATTCCTGTTTGTAATTGTCCT
TTTAACAGCGATCGCGTATTTCGTCTCGCTCAGGCGCAATCACGAATGAATAACGGTTTGGTTGATGCGA
GTGATTTTGATGACGAGCGTAATGGCTGGCCTGTTGAACAAGTCTGGAAAGAAATGCATAAACTTTTGCC
ATTCTCACCGGATTCAGTCGTCACTCATGGTGATTTCTCACTTGATAACCTTATTTTTGACGAGGGGAAA
TTAATAGGTTGTATTGATGTTGGACGAGTCGGAATCGCAGACCGATACCAGGATCTTGCCATCCTATGGA
ACTGCCTCGGTGAGTTTTCTCCTTCATTACAGAAACGGCTTTTTCAAAAATATGGTATTGATAATCCTGA
TATGAATAAATTGCAGTTTCATTTGATGCTCGATGAGTTTTTCTAATCAGAATTGGTTAATTGGTTGTAA
CACTGGCAGAGCATTACGCTGACTTGACGGGACGGCGCAAGCTCATGACCAAAATCCCTTAACGTGAGTT
ACGCGTCGTTCCACTGAGCGTCAGACCCCGTAGAAAAGATCAAAGGATCTTCTTGAGATCCTTTTTTTCT
GCGCGTAATCTGCTGCTTGCAAACAAAAAAACCACCGCTACCAGCGGTGGTTTGTTTGCCGGATCAAGAG
CTACCAACTCTTTTTCCGAAGGTAACTGGCTTCAGCAGAGCGCAGATACCAAATACTGTTCTTCTAGTGT
AGCCGTAGTTAGGCCACCACTTCAAGAACTCTGTAGCACCGCCTACATACCTCGCTCTGCTAATCCTGTT
ACCAGTGGCTGCTGCCAGTGGCGATAAGTCGTGTCTTACCGGGTTGGACTCAAGACGATAGTTACCGGAT
AAGGCGCAGCGGTCGGGCTGAACGGGGGGTTCGTGCACACAGCCCAGCTTGGAGCGAACGACCTACACCG
AACTGAGATACCTACAGCGTGAGCTATGAGAAAGCGCCACGCTTCCCGAAGGGAGAAAGGCGGACAGGTA
TCCGGTAAGCGGCAGGGTCGGAACAGGAGAGCGCACGAGGGAGCTTCCAGGGGGAAACGCCTGGTATCTT
TATAGTCCTGTCGGGTTTCGCCACCTCTGACTTGAGCGTCGATTTTTGTGATGCTCGTCAGGGGGGCGGA
GCCTATGGAAAAACGCCAGCAACGCGGCCTTTTTACGGTTCCTGGCCTTTTGCTGGCCTTTTGCTCACAT
GTT
