>Addgene plasmid #63745 | pDONR221 Fpr3 | addgene partial sequence | sequence record 111399 | M13pUC-Fwd 5'-CCCAGTCACGACGTTGTAAAACG-3'
CCAATAATGATTTTATTTTGACTGATAGTGACCTGTTCGTTGCAACAAATTGATGAGCAATGCTTTTTTA
TAATGCCAACTTTGTACAAAAAAGCAGGCTACAAAATGTCTGATTTGTTACCACTAGCTACCTACAGTTT
GAATGTTGAACCTTATACCCCGGTTCCAGCAATCGACGTCACGATGCCCATCACCGTTCGTATTACTATG
GCTGCTTTGAACCCGGAAGCCATCGATGAAGAGAACAAACCATCGACTTTAAGAATTATCAAAAGAAACC
CGGACTTTGAAGATGATGATTTTTTAGGTGGTGATTTTGATGAAGACGAAATAGACGAAGAATCCTCTGA
GGAAGAAGAAGAGGAAAAAACCCAAAAGAAAAAGAAGAGTAAAGGCAAGAAGGCTGAAAGTGAAAGTGAG
GATGATGAAGAAGACGATGACGAGGACGATGAGTTCCAAGAATCCGTCCTTTTGACTTTATCTCCGGAAG
CCCAATACCAACAATCTTTGGACTTGACCATTACTCCAGAAGAAGAAGTCCAATTCATTGTCACTGGTTC
TTACGCTATCTCCTTGAGCGGTAACTATGTTAAGCATCCATTTGATACTCCAATGGGAGTCGAAGGTGAA
GACGAAGATGAAGACGCTGACATCTATGACAGTGAAGACTACGACTTGACCCCAGATGAGGATGAAATTA
TTGGCGACGACATGGACGACTTGGATGACGAAGAGGAAGAAGAAGTTCGTATTGAAGAAGTCCAAGAAGA
AGATGAAGAAGATAATGATGGAGAAGAAGAACAAGAAGAAGAAGAAGAAGAAGAACAAAAAGAAGAAGTT
AAGCCAGAACCTAAGAAA
