>Addgene plasmid #63745 | pDONR221 Fpr3 | addgene partial sequence | sequence record 111400 | M13-Rev 5'-CAGGAAACAGCTATGACC-3'
GCTGGATGGCAAATAATGATTTTATTTTGACTGATAGTGACCTGTTCGTTGCAACAAATTGATAAGCAAT
GCTTTCTTATAATGCCAACTTTGTACAAGAAAGCTGGGTTGTTTTTCATAGAAACCAATTTAACGTCGAA
TGTCAGTTCGGAATTGGCAGGAATACCTGGCAGAGCTTGCTTCCCGTAGGCATATGGTGCTGGAATGATG
ATTCTACGTTCGCCACCAACAGACATACCGGCAACACCAATGTCCCAGCCTTTGATAACTTCACCACGGC
CAAGTTTGAATGCAAATGGTTTACCGCTGGTGTTCTTGTCGAAAACTTTACCGTTCTTTAACTTACCAAT
GTACCTCATGCCTACTCTGGCACCTCTCTTAGCCTGTGGGCCATCACCGATAGTACGGTCTTCGATTACT
ATGCCGCCTTCCAAAACCTTACTCTTTGGTTTATGCTTATCTTGTTCCTTTTTGCTTTTGGGTTTTGTTG
GACCCTCCTCTAAGTCCTTCTTGAATTCGACCTTCTTTACTTTTTTAGCTTTCTTTTCTTCTTCTTTCTC
TTCGTGCTTTCTCTTTTTTTCCTTTTTGCTTTTCTTAGGTTCTGGCTTAACTTCTTCTTTTTGTTCTTCT
TCTTCTTCTTCTTCTTGTTCTTCTTCTCCATCATTATCTTCTTCATCTTCTTCTTGGACTTCTTCAATAC
GAACTTCTTCTTCCTCTTCGTCATCCAAGTCGTCCATGTCGTCGCCAATAATTTCATCCTCATCTGGGGT
CAAGTCGTAGTCTTCACTGTCATAGATGTCAGCGTCTTCATCTTCGTCTTCACCTTCGACTCCCATTGGA
GTATCAAATGGATGCTTAACATAGTTACCGCTCAAGGAGATAGCGTAAGAACCAGTGACAATGAATTGGA
CTTCTTCTTCTGGAGTAATGGTCAAGTCCAGATGTGTATGGCTCGAAAA
